>Addgene plasmid #229411 | HA-TEAD1 | addgene full sequence | sequence record 457150 | Addgene NGS Result
TTAATGTAGTCTTATGCAATACTCTTGTAGTCTTGCAACATGGTAACGATGAGTTAGCAACATGCCTTAC
AAGGAGAGAAAAAGCACCGTGCATGCCGATTGGTGGAAGTAAGGTGGTACGATCGTGCCTTATTAGGAAG
GCAACAGACGGGTCTGACATGGATTGGACGAACCACTGAATTGCCGCATTGCAGAGATATTGTATTTAAG
TGCCTAGCTCGATACATAAACGGGTCTCTCTGGTTAGACCAGATCTGAGCCTGGGAGCTCTCTGGCTAAC
TAGGGAACCCACTGCTTAAGCCTCAATAAAGCTTGCCTTGAGTGCTTCAAGTAGTGTGTGCCCGTCTGTT
GTGTGACTCTGGTAACTAGAGATCCCTCAGACCCTTTTAGTCAGTGTGGAAAATCTCTAGCAGTGGCGCC
CGAACAGGGACTTGAAAGCGAAAGGGAAACCAGAGGAGCTCTCTCGACGCAGGACTCGGCTTGCTGAAGC
GCGCACGGCAAGAGGCGAGGGGCGGCGACTGGTGAGTACGCCAAAAATTTTGACTAGCGGAGGCTAGAAG
GAGAGAGATGGGTGCGAGAGCGTCAGTATTAAGCGGGGGAGAATTAGATCGCGATGGGAAAAAATTCGGT
TAAGGCCAGGGGGAAAGAAAAAATATAAATTAAAACATATAGTATGGGCAAGCAGGGAGCTAGAACGATT
CGCAGTTAATCCTGGCCTGTTAGAAACATCAGAAGGCTGTAGACAAATACTGGGACAGCTACAACCATCC
CTTCAGACAGGATCAGAAGAACTTAGATCATTATATAATACAGTAGCAACCCTCTATTGTGTGCATCAAA
GGATAGAGATAAAAGACACCAAGGAAGCTTTAGACAAGATAGAGGAAGAGCAAAACAAAAGTAAGACCAC
CGCACAGCAAGCGGCCGCTGATCTTCAGACCTGGAGGAGGAGATATGAGGGACAATTGGAGAAGTGAATT
ATATAAATATAAAGTAGTAAAAATTGAACCATTAGGAGTAGCACCCACCAAGGCAAAGAGAAGAGTGGTG
CAGAGAGAAAAAAGAGCAGTGGGAATAGGAGCTTTGTTCCTTGGGTTCTTGGGAGCAGCAGGAAGCACTA
TGGGCGCAGCGTCAATGACGCTGACGGTACAGGCCAGACAATTATTGTCTGGTATAGTGCAGCAGCAGAA
CAATTTGCTGAGGGCTATTGAGGCGCAACAGCATCTGTTGCAACTCACAGTCTGGGGCATCAAGCAGCTC
CAGGCAAGAATCCTGGCTGTGGAAAGATACCTAAAGGATCAACAGCTCCTGGGGATTTGGGGTTGCTCTG
GAAAACTCATTTGCACCACTGCTGTGCCTTGGAATGCTAGTTGGAGTAATAAATCTCTGGAACAGATTTG
GAATCACACGACCTGGATGGAGTGGGACAGAGAAATTAACAATTACACAAGCTTAATACACTCCTTAATT
GAAGAATCGCAAAACCAGCAAGAAAAGAATGAACAAGAATTATTGGAATTAGATAAATGGGCAAGTTTGT
GGAATTGGTTTAACATAACAAATTGGCTGTGGTATATAAAATTATTCATAATGATAGTAGGAGGCTTGGT
AGGTTTAAGAATAGTTTTTGCTGTACTTTCTATAGTGAATAGAGTTAGGCAGGGATATTCACCATTATCG
TTTCAGACCCACCTCCCAACCCCGAGGGGACCCAGACCACAATTTTAAAAGAAAAGGGGGGATTGGGGGG
TACAGTGCAGGGGAAAGAATAGTAGACATAATAGCAACAGACATACAAACTAAAGAATTACAAAAACAAA
TTACAAAAATTCAAAATTTTCGGGTTTATTACAGGGACAGCAGAGATCCACTTTGGCGCCGGCTCGAGTG
GCTCCGGTGCCCGTCAGTGGGCAGAGCGCACATCGCCCACAGTCCCCGAGAAGTTGGGGGGAGGGGTCGG
CAATTGAACCGGTGCCTAGAGAAGGTGGCGCGGGGTAAACTGGGAAAGTGATGTCGTGTACTGGCTCCGC
CTTTTTCCCGAGGGTGGGGGAGAACCGTATATAAGTGCAGTAGTCGCCGTGAACGTTCTTTTTCGCAACG
GGTTTGCCGCCAGAACACAGGTGTCGTGACGCGGGATCCGCCACCATGGGTCAACAGGGATATCCCTATG
ACGTACCAGATTACGCCGGATATCCTTACGACGTGCCTGACTATGCTGGGTATCCGTACGACGTGCCCGA
TTACGCTATTGAGCCCAGCAGCTGGAGCGGCAGTGAGAGCCCTGCCGAAAACATGGAAAGGATGAGTGAC
TCTGCAGATAAGCCAATTGACAATGATGCAGAAGGGGTCTGGAGCCCCGACATCGAGCAAAGCTTTCAGG
AGGCCCTGGCTATCTATCCACCATGTGGGAGGAGGAAAATCATCTTATCAGACGAAGGCAAAATGTATGG
TAGGAATGAATTGATAGCCAGATACATCAAACTCAGGACAGGCAAGACGAGGACCAGAAAACAGGTGTCT
AGTCACATTCAGGTTCTTGCCAGAAGGAAATCTCGTGATTTTCATTCCAAGCTAAAGGATCAGACTGCAA
AGGATAAGGCCCTGCAGCACATGGCGGCCATGTCCTCAGCCCAGATCGTCTCGGCCACTGCCATTCATAA
CAAGCTGGGGCTGCCTGGGATTCCACGCCCGACCTTCCCAGGGGCGCCGGGGTTCTGGCCGGGAATGATT
CAAACAGGGCAGCCAGGATCCTCACAAGACGTCAAGCCTTTTGTGCAGCAGGCCTACCCCATCCAGCCAG
CGGTCACAGCCCCCATTCCAGGGTTTGAGCCTGCATCGGCCCCAGCTCCCTCAGTCCCTGCCTGGCAAGG
TCGCTCCATTGGCACAACCAAGCTTCGCCTGGTGGAATTTTCAGCTTTTCTCGAGCAGCAGCGAGACCCA
GACTCGTACAACAAACACCTCTTCGTGCACATTGGGCATGCCAACCATTCTTACAGTGACCCATTGCTTG
AATCAGTGGACATTCGTCAGATTTATGACAAATTTCCTGAAAAGAAAGGTGGCTTAAAGGAACTGTTTGG
AAAGGGCCCTCAAAATGCCTTCTTCCTCGTAAAATTCTGGGCTGATTTAAACTGCAATATTCAAGATGAT
GCTGGGGCTTTTTATGGTGTAACCAGTCAGTACGAGAGTTCTGAAAATATGACAGTCACCTGTTCCACCA
AAGTTTGCTCCTTTGGGAAGCAAGTAGTAGAAAAAGTAGAGACGGAGTATGCAAGGTTTGAGAATGGCCG
ATTTGTATACCGAATAAACCGCTCCCCAATGTGTGAATATATGATCAACTTCATCCACAAGCTCAAACAC
TTACCAGAGAAATATATGATGAACAGTGTTTTGGAAAACTTCACAATTTTATTGGTGGTAACAAACAGGG
ATACACAAGAAACTCTACTCTGCATGGCCTGTGTGTTTGAAGTTTCAAATAGTGAACACGGAGCACAACA
TCATATTTACAGGCTTGTAAAGGACTGAGCAATTCCGCCCCTCTCCCTCCCCCCCCCCTAACGTTACTGG
CCGAAGCCGCTTGGAATAAGGCCGGTGTGCGTTTGTCTATATGTTATTTTCCACCATATTGCCGTCTTTT
GGCAATGTGAGGGCCCGGAAACCTGGCCCTGTCTTCTTGACGAGCATTCCTAGGGGTCTTTCCCCTCTCG
CCAAAGGAATGCAAGGTCTGTTGAATGTCGTGAAGGAAGCAGTTCCTCTGGAAGCTTCTTGAAGACAAAC
AACGTCTGTAGCGACCCTTTGCAGGCAGCGGAACCCCCCACCTGGCGACAGGTGCCTCTGCGGCCAAAAG
CCACGTGTATAAGATACACCTGCAAAGGCGGCACAACCCCAGTGCCACGTTGTGAGTTGGATAGTTGTGG
AAAGAGTCAAATGGCTCTCCTCAAGCGTATTCAACAAGGGGCTGAAGGATGCCCAGAAGGTACCCCATTG
TATGGGATCTGATCTGGGGCCTCGGTGCACATGCTTTACATGTGTTTAGTCGAGGTTAAAAAAACGTCTA
GGCCCCCCGAACCACGGGGACGTGGTTTTCCTTTGAAAAACACGATGATAATATGGCCACAACCATGAAG
ACCTTCAACATCTCTCAGCAGGACCTTGAGCTGGTGGAAGTTGCCACTGAGAAAATCACCATGCTCTATG
AGGACAACAAGCACCATGTTGGTGCTGCCATCAGGACCAAGACAGGAGAAATCATCTCTGCTGTCCACAT
TGAAGCCTACATTGGCAGGGTCACTGTGTGTGCAGAGGCCATTGCCATTGGGTCTGCAGTCTCCAATGGG
CAGAAGGACTTTGACACCATTGTGGCTGTGAGGCACCCCTACAGTGATGAGGTGGACAGGTCCATCAGAG
TGGTGTCCCCCTGTGGCATGTGCAGGGAGCTCATCTCAGACTATGCCCCTGATTGCTTTGTTCTGATTGA
GATGAATGGCAAGCTGGTCAAGACAACCATTGAGGAGCTGATTCCACTGAAATACACCAGAAACTAAACG
CGTTAAGTCGACAATCAACCTCTGGATTACAAAATTTGTGAAAGATTGACTGGTATTCTTAACTATGTTG
CTCCTTTTACGCTATGTGGATACGCTGCTTTAATGCCTTTGTATCATGCTATTGCTTCCCGTATGGCTTT
CATTTTCTCCTCCTTGTATAAATCCTGGTTGCTGTCTCTTTATGAGGAGTTGTGGCCCGTTGTCAGGCAA
CGTGGCGTGGTGTGCACTGTGTTTGCTGACGCAACCCCCACTGGTTGGGGCATTGCCACCACCTGTCAGC
TCCTTTCCGGGACTTTCGCTTTCCCCCTCCCTATTGCCACGGCGGAACTCATCGCCGCCTGCCTTGCCCG
CTGCTGGACAGGGGCTCGGCTGTTGGGCACTGACAATTCCGTGGTGTTGTCGGGGAAATCATCGTCCTTT
CCTTGGCTGCTCGCCTGTGTTGCCACCTGGATTCTGCGCGGGACGTCCTTCTGCTACGTCCCTTCGGCCC
TCAATCCAGCGGACCTTCCTTCCCGCGGCCTGCTGCCGGCTCTGCGGCCTCTTCCGCGTCTTCGCCTTCG
CCCTCAGACGAGTCGGATCTCCCTTTGGGCCGCCTCCCCGCGTCGACTTTAAGACCAATGACTTACAAGG
CAGCTGTAGATCTTAGCCACTTTTTAAAAGAAAAGGGGGGACTGGAAGGGCTAATTCACTCCCAACGAAG
ACAAGATCTGCTTTTTGCTTGTACTGGGTCTCTCTGGTTAGACCAGATCTGAGCCTGGGAGCTCTCTGGC
TAACTAGGGAACCCACTGCTTAAGCCTCAATAAAGCTTGCCTTGAGTGCTTCAAGTAGTGTGTGCCCGTC
TGTTGTGTGACTCTGGTAACTAGAGATCCCTCAGACCCTTTTAGTCAGTGTGGAAAATCTCTAGCAGTAC
GTATAGTAGTTCATGTCATCTTATTATTCAGTATTTATAACTTGCAAAGAAATGAATATCAGAGAGTGAG
AGGAACTTGTTTATTGCAGCTTATAATGGTTACAAATAAAGCAATAGCATCACAAATTTCACAAATAAAG
CATTTTTTTCACTGCATTCTAGTTGTGGTTTGTCCAAACTCATCAATGTATCTTATCATGTCTGGCTCTA
GCTATCCCGCCCCTAACTCCGCCCATCCCGCCCCTAACTCCGCCCAGTTCCGCCCATTCTCCGCCCCATG
GCTGACTAATTTTTTTTATTTATGCAGAGGCCGAGGCCGCCTCGGCCTCTGAGCTATTCCAGAAGTAGTG
AGGAGGCTTTTTTGGAGGCCTAGGGACGTACCCAATTCGCCCTATAGTGAGTCGTATTACGCGCGCTCAC
TGGCCGTCGTTTTACAACGTCGTGACTGGGAAAACCCTGGCGTTACCCAACTTAATCGCCTTGCAGCACA
TCCCCCTTTCGCCAGCTGGCGTAATAGCGAAGAGGCCCGCACCGATCGCCCTTCCCAACAGTTGCGCAGC
CTGAATGGCGAATGGG
[124 nt withheld, positions 6037-6160]
C
[91 nt withheld, positions 6162-6252]
A
[49 nt withheld, positions 6254-6302]
CCTTTGACGTTGGAGTCCACGTTCTTT
[37 nt withheld, positions 6330-6366]
ACCCTATCTCGGTCTATTCTTTTGATTTATAAGGGATTTTGCCGATTTCGGCCTATTGGTTAAAAAATGA
GCTGATTTAACAAAAATTTAACGCGAATTTTAACAAAATATTAACGCTTACAATTTAGGTGGCACTTTTC
GGGGAAATGTGCGCGGAACCCCTATTTGTTTATTTTTCTAAATACATTCAAATATGTATCCGCTCATGAG
ACAATAACCCTGATAAATGCTTCAATAATATTGAAAAAGGAAGAGTATGAGTATTCAACATTTCCGTGTC
GCCCTTATTCCCTTTTTTGCGGCATTTTGCCTTCCTGTTTTTGCTCACCCAGAAACGCTGGTGAAAGTAA
AAGATGCTGAAGATCAGTTGGGTGCACGAGTGGGTTACATCGAACTGGATCTCAACAGCGGTAAGATCCT
TGAGAGTTTTCGCCCCGAAGAACGTTTTCCAATGATGAGCACTTTTAAAGTTCTGCTATGTGGCGCGGTA
TTATCCCGTATTGACGCCGGGCAAGAGCAACTCGGTCGCCGCATACACTATTCTCAGAATGACTTGGTTG
AGTACTCACCAGTCACAGAAAAGCATCTTACGGATGGCATGACAGTAAGAGAATTATGCAGTGCTGCCAT
AACCATGAGTGATAACACTGCGGCCAACTTACTTCTGACAACGATCGGAGGACCGAAGGAGCTAACCGCT
TTTTTGCACAACATGGGGGATCATGTAACTCGCCTTGATCGTTGGGAACCGGAGCTGAATGAAGCCATAC
CAAACGACGAGCGTGACACCACGATGCCTGTAGCAATGGCAACAACGTTGCGCAAACTATTAACTGGCGA
ACTACTTACTCTAGCTTCCCGGCAACAATTAATAGACTGGATGGAGGCGGATAAAGTTGCAGGACCACTT
CTGCGCTCGGCCCTTCCGGCTGGCTGGTTTATTGCTGATAAATCTGGAGCCGGTGAGCGTGGGTCTCGCG
GTATCATTGCAGCACTGGGGCCAGATGGTAAGCCCTCCCGTATCGTAGTTATCTACACGACGGGGAGTCA
GGCAACTATGGATGAACGAAATAGACAGATCGCTGAGATAGGTGCCTCACTGATTAAGCATTGGTAACTG
TCAGACCAAGTTTACTCATATATACTTTAGATTGATTTAAAACTTCATTTTTAATTTAAAAGGATCTAGG
TGAAGATCCTTTTTGATAATCTCATGACCAAAATCCCTTAACGTGAGTTTTCGTTCCACTGAGCGTCAGA
CCCCGTAGAAAAGATCAAAGGATCTTCTTGAGATCCTTTTTTTCTGCGCGTAATCTGCTGCTTGCAAACA
AAAAAACCACCGCTACCAGCGGTGGTTTGTTTGCCGGATCAAGAGCTACCAACTCTTTTTCCGAAGGTAA
CTGGCTTCAGCAGAGCGCAGATACCAAATACTGTTCTTCTAGTGTAGCCGTAGTTAGGCCACCACTTCAA
GAACTCTGTAGCACCGCCTACATACCTCGCTCTGCTAATCCTGTTACCAGTGGCTGCTGCCAGTGGCGAT
AAGTCGTGTCTTACCGGGTTGGACTCAAGACGATAGTTACCGGATAAGGCGCAGCGGTCGGGCTGAACGG
GGGGTTCGTGCACACAGCCCAGCTTGGAGCGAACGACCTACACCGAACTGAGATACCTACAGCGTGAGCT
ATGAGAAAGCGCCACGCTTCCCGAAGGGAGAAAGGCGGACAGGTATCCGGTAAGCGGCAGGGTCGGAACA
GGAGAGCGCACGAGGGAGCTTCCAGGGGGAAACGCCTGGTATCTTTATAGTCCTGTCGGGTTTCGCCACC
TCTGACTTGAGCGTCGATTTTTGTGATGCTCGTCAGGGGGGCGGAGCCTATGGAAAAACGCCAGCAACGC
GGCCTTTTTACGGTTCCTGGCCTTTTGCTGGCCTTTTGCTCACATGTTCTTTCCTGCGTTATCCCCTGAT
TCTGTGGATAACCGTATTACCGCCTTTGAGTGAGCTGATACCGCTCGCCGCAGCCGAACGACCGAGCGCA
GCGAGTCAGTGAGCGAGGAAGCGGAAGAGCGCCCAATACGCAAACCGCCTCTCCCCGCGCGTTGGCCGAT
TCATTAATGCAGCTGGCACGACAGGTTTCCCGACTGGAAAGCGGGCAGTGAGCGCAACGCAATTAATGTG
AGTTAGCTCACTCATTAGGCACCCCAGGCTTTACACTTTATGCTTCCGGCTCGTATGTTGTGTGGAATTG
TGAGCGGATAACAATTTCACACAGGAAACAGCTATGACCATGATTACGCCAAGCGCGCAATTAACCCTCA
CTAAAGGGAACAAAAGCTGGAGCTGCAAGC
Features (pLannotate 1.2.2; 28 found; start..end, strand, type, name):
      5..231     +  promoter       RSV promoter: Rous sarcoma virus enhancer/promoter
    232..412     +  LTR            5' LTR (truncated): truncated 5' long terminal repeat (LTR) from HIV-1
    459..584     +  misc_feature   HIV-1 Ψ: packaging signal of human immunodeficiency virus type 1
    568..931     +  CDS            HIV-1 gag (fragment): gag protein from human immunodeficiency virus 1; gag
   1077..1310    +  misc_feature   RRE: The Rev response element (RRE) of HIV-1 allows for Rev-dependent mRNA export from the nucleus to the cytoplasm.
   1687..1713    +  CDS            Rev (fragment): human immunodeficiency virus 1 (HIV-1) Rev protein; rev; enhances nuclear export of unspliced and incompletely spliced viral mRNAs
   1723..1840    +  misc_feature   cPPT/CTS: central polypurine tract and central termination sequence of HIV-1
   1909..2120    +  promoter       EF-1α core promoter: core promoter for human elongation factor EF-1α
   2170..2186    +  CDS            HA (fragment): HA (human influenza hemagglutinin) epitope tag
   2248..3525    +  CDS            TEAD1: TEAD1_HUMAN - Also known as TCF13, TEF1. Experimental evidence at protein level: Swiss-Prot protein existence level 1. Transcription factor which plays a key role in the Hippo signaling pathway, a pathway involved in organ size control and tumor suppression by restricting proliferation and promoting apoptosis. The core of this pathway is composed of a kinase cascade wherein MST1/MST2, in complex with its regulatory protein SAV1, phosphorylates and activates LATS1/2 in complex with its regulatory protein MOB1, which in turn phosphorylates and inactivates YAP1 oncoprotein and WWTR1/TAZ. Acts by
   3649..4111    +  misc_feature   IRES: internal ribosome entry site (IRES) of the encephalomyocarditis virus (EMCV)
   4125..4544    +  CDS            bsr: BSR_BACCE - Experimental evidence at protein level: Swiss-Prot protein existence level 1. Catalyzes the deamination of the cytosine moiety of the antibiotics blasticidin S, cytomycin and acetylblasticidin S. From Bacillus cereus.
   4563..5151    +  misc_feature   WPRE: woodchuck hepatitis virus posttranscriptional regulatory element
   5202..5221    +  misc_feature   cPPT/CTS (fragment): central polypurine tract and central termination sequence of HIV-1
   5223..5456    +  LTR            3' LTR (ΔU3): self-inactivating 3' long terminal repeat (LTR) from HIV-1
   5534..5655    +  polyA_signal   SV40 poly(A) signal: SV40 polyadenylation signal
   5695..5830    +  rep_origin     SV40 ori: SV40 origin of replication
   5851..5869    -  promoter       T7 promoter: promoter for bacteriophage T7 RNA polymerase
   5877..6032    +  CDS            lacZα (fragment): LacZα fragment of β-galactosidase; lacZ fragment
   6037..6465    +  rep_origin     f1 ori (sequence partly withheld): f1 bacteriophage origin of replication; arrow indicates direction of (+) strand synthesis
   6518..6622    +  promoter       AmpR promoter: bla
   6623..7483    +  CDS            AmpR: β-lactamase; bla; confers resistance to ampicillin, carbenicillin, and related antibiotics
   7654..8242    +  rep_origin     ori: high-copy-number ColE1/pMB1/pBR322/pUC origin of replication
   8425..8517    +  CDS            lacI (fragment): lac repressor; lacI; The lac repressor binds to the lac operator to inhibit transcription in E. coli. This inhibition can be relieved by adding lactose or isopropyl-β-D-thiogalactopyranoside (IPTG).
   8530..8551    +  protein_bind   CAP binding site: CAP binding activates transcription in the presence of cAMP. E. coli catabolite activator protein
   8566..8596    +  promoter       lac promoter: promoter for the E. coli lac operon
   8604..8620    +  protein_bind   lac operator: The lac repressor binds to the lac operator to inhibit transcription in E. coli. This inhibition can be relieved by adding lactose or isopropyl-β-D-thiogalactopyranoside (IPTG). lac repressor encoded by lacI
   8665..8683    +  promoter       T3 promoter: promoter for bacteriophage T3 RNA polymerase
