[The description below was written by a language model from this plasmid's Addgene catalogue record and pLannotate feature annotations shown in this document.]
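Description:
HA-TEAD1 is a third-generation-style, self-inactivating lentiviral expression plasmid built on the LentiVi backbone for stable or transient overexpression of human TEAD1 in mammalian cells. In bacteria it is maintained through a high-copy ColE1/pUC-type origin and selected with ampicillin via the β-lactamase gene. The backbone also carries an f1 origin, an SV40 origin, and remnants of a lac/lacZα cloning region flanked by T7 and T3 promoters.

The viral portion begins with an RSV promoter fused to a truncated HIV-1 5' LTR, which drives production of the genomic RNA in packaging cells without requiring Tat. It is followed by the Ψ packaging signal with a gag fragment, the Rev response element for nuclear export of unspliced RNA, and the cPPT/CTS, which aids nuclear import of the reverse-transcribed genome. The ΔU3 3' LTR inactivates LTR promoter activity after integration, so expression depends on the internal promoter, and an SV40 poly(A) signal lies downstream.

That internal promoter is EFS, the EF-1α core promoter, which transcribes a bicistronic message. The first cistron is TEAD1 with an N-terminal HA epitope tag for detection or immunoprecipitation. The feature table detects only a fragment of the HA tag, and its TEAD1 coding span is somewhat shorter than the 1,383 bp recorded for the insert, presumably because that figure includes the tag and linker sequence. An EMCV IRES then allows translation of the blasticidin S deaminase gene (bsr), linking blasticidin resistance to transgene expression, and a WPRE enhances transcript stability and expression. TEAD1 is the DNA-binding transcription factor partner of YAP/TAZ in Hippo signalling, and the construct was deposited in connection with work on YAP/TAZ dependencies in human cancer.
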