Addgene plasmid #229411: HA-TEAD1
Purpose: Lentiviral or overpexression of cDNA
Depositing lab: Christopher Vakoc. Depositing organization: Cold Spring Harbor Laboratory. Publication: MARK2/MARK3 kinases are catalytic co-dependencies of YAP/TAZ in human cancer. Klingbeil O, Skopelitis D, Tonelli C, Yoshimoto T, Alpsoy A, Panepinto MC, Minicozzi F, Merrill JR, Cafiero AM, Aggarwal D, Russo S, Ha T, Demerdash OE, Wee TL, Spector DL, Lyons SK, Tuveson DA, Cifani P, Vakoc CR. Cancer Discov. 2024 Jul 26. doi: 10.1158/2159-8290.CD-23-1529. PubMed 39058094.
Backbone
  Vector backbone: LentiVi
  Vector type: Mammalian Expression, Lentiviral
  Selectable markers: Blasticidin
Growth in bacteria
  Bacterial resistance: Ampicillin, 100 μg/mL
  Growth temperature: 37°C
  Growth strain: NEB Stable
  Copy number: High Copy
Gene/Insert
  Gene/Insert name: TEAD1
  Species: H. sapiens (human)
  Insert size (bp): 1383
  Entrez Gene: TEAD1 (a.k.a. AA, NTEF-1, REF1, TCF-13, TCF13, TEAD-1, TEF-1)
  Promoter: EFS
  Tag / fusion protein: HA (N terminal on insert)
  Cloning method: Gibson Cloning
Terms and licenses: Academic/Nonprofit Terms; Industry Terms: Not Available to Industry
How to cite: HA-TEAD1 was a gift from Christopher Vakoc (Addgene plasmid # 229411 ; http://n2t.net/addgene:229411 ; RRID:Addgene_229411)
